Addgene plasmid #24501: qi5
Depositing lab: Bruce Conklin. Depositing organization: J. David Gladstone Institutes. Publication: Substitution of three amino acids switches receptor specificity of Gq alpha to that of Gi alpha. Conklin BR, Farfel Z, Lustig KD, Julius D, Bourne HR. Nature. 1993 May 20. 363(6426):274-6. 10.1038/363274a0 PubMed 8387644.
Backbone
  Vector backbone: pcDNA1
  Backbone size w/o insert (bp): 4000
  Vector type: Mammalian Expression
Growth in bacteria
  Bacterial resistance: Ampicillin and Tetracycline, 100 & 10 μg/mL
  Growth temperature: 37°C
  Growth strain: Top10/P3
  Growth instructions: Plasmid contains SupF. Grow in TOP10/P3 cells.
  Copy number: Unknown
Gene/Insert
  Gene/Insert name: Gq alpha (alt names: G protein alpha subunit; Gnaq)
  Species: M. musculus (mouse)
  Mutation: Gq alpha with the C-terminal amino acids changed from Gq alpha to Gi alpha residues (EYNLV to DCGLF)
  Entrez Gene: Gnaq (a.k.a. 1110005L02Rik, 6230401I02Rik, Dsk1, Dsk10, Galphaq, Gq, GqI)
  Tag / fusion protein: HA (see comments)
  Cloning method: Restriction Enzyme; 5′ cloning site BamHI (unknown if destroyed); 3′ cloning site NsiI (unknown if destroyed)
  Sequencing primers: 5′ CMV-F; 3′ SP6
Terms and licenses: Academic/Nonprofit Terms; Industry Terms: Not Available to Industry
Depositor comments: This is Gq alpha with the C-terminal amino acids changed from Gq alpha to Gi alpha residues (EYNLV to DCGLF). This construct allows many Gi-coupled receptors to stimulate phospholipase C (PLC). This is the most popular chimera, perhaps because it is easier to talk about coupling to Gi-coupled receptors with "qi5" rather than "qo5" or "qz5." Contains an internal hemaglutinin epitope tag (DVPDYA) that has no effect on receptor coupling. Please see supplemental document for G-protein chimera user manual.
How to cite: qi5 was a gift from Bruce Conklin (Addgene plasmid # 24501 ; http://n2t.net/addgene:24501 ; RRID:Addgene_24501)
