[The description below was written by a language model from this plasmid's Addgene catalogue record and pLannotate feature annotations shown in this document.]
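Description:
qi5 is a mammalian expression plasmid built on the pcDNA1 backbone that encodes a chimeric mouse Gq alpha subunit (Gnaq). The five C-terminal residues of Gq alpha have been replaced with the corresponding Gi alpha residues. Because the extreme C-terminus of a G alpha subunit helps determine which receptors it couples to, this swap lets many Gi-coupled receptors activate the chimera and so stimulate phospholipase C, Gq's normal effector. The protein also carries an internal hemagglutinin (HA) epitope tag, which the depositor reports has no effect on receptor coupling. The insert was cloned between BamHI and NsiI sites.

In the sequenced record of about 5 kb, the coding region sits downstream of the human CMV immediate-early enhancer and promoter. It is flanked by T7 and SP6 phage promoters, which can serve for in vitro transcription or as sequencing primer sites. It is followed by the SV40 small t intron and the SV40 polyadenylation signal for transcript processing. The short large T and small t antigen fragments annotated here are part of this SV40 cassette rather than functional genes. The polyomavirus VP1 and VP2 fragments are likewise non-functional; they probably reflect a polyomavirus-derived segment of the backbone. An SV40 origin permits episomal replication in cells expressing large T antigen.

For propagation in bacteria the plasmid has a ColE1-type origin and an f1 origin for single-stranded DNA production. It carries no conventional resistance gene. Instead it encodes the supF amber-suppressor tRNA, which works in host strains carrying the P3 episome by suppressing amber mutations in the episome's ampicillin and tetracycline resistance genes. The construct is typically used to redirect Gi-coupled receptor signalling into PLC-based readouts.
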