Features (pLannotate 1.2.2; 19 found; start..end, strand, type, name):
      1..380     +  enhancer       CMV enhancer: human cytomegalovirus immediate early enhancer
    381..584     +  promoter       CMV promoter: human cytomegalovirus (CMV) immediate early promoter
    580..613     +  LTR            5' LTR (truncated) (fragment): truncated 5' long terminal repeat (LTR) from HIV-1
    629..647     +  promoter       T7 promoter: promoter for bacteriophage T7 RNA polymerase
    679..1743    +  CDS            Gnaq: GNAQ_MOUSE - Experimental evidence at protein level: Swiss-Prot protein existence level 1. Guanine nucleotide-binding proteins (G proteins) are involved as modulators or transducers in various transmembrane signaling systems. Regulates B-cell selection and survival and is required to prevent B-cell-dependent autoimmunity. Regulates chemotaxis of BM- derived neutrophils and dendritic cells (in vitro). Transduces FFAR4 signaling in response to long-chain fatty acids (LCFAs). From Mus musculus (Mouse).
   1779..1797    -  promoter       SP6 promoter: promoter for bacteriophage SP6 RNA polymerase
   1805..1879    +  CDS            small t antigen (fragment): SV40 (simian virus 40) small t antigen
   1881..1946    +  intron         small t intron: SV40 (simian virus 40) small t antigen intron
   2076..2096    +  CDS            SV40 NLS: nuclear localization signal of SV40 (simian virus 40) large T antigen
   2103..2237    +  CDS            LT_POVHA (fragment): Protein inferred from homology: Swiss-Prot protein existence level 3. Isoform large T antigen is a key early protein essential for both driving viral replication and inducing cellular transformation. Plays a role in viral genome replication by driving entry of quiescent cells into the cell cycle and by autoregulating the synthesis of viral early mRNA. Displays highly oncogenic activities by corrupting the host cellular checkpoint mechanisms that guard cell division and the transcription, replication, and repair of DNA. Participates in the modulation of cellular gene expression preceeding viral
   2262..2345    +  CDS            large T antigen (fragment): large T antigen from SV40 (simian virus 40)
   2368..2502    +  polyA_signal   SV40 poly(A) signal: SV40 polyadenylation signal
   2504..2872    -  CDS            VP2_POVMC (fragment): Experimental evidence at protein level: Swiss-Prot protein existence level 1. [Isoform VP3]: structural protein that resides within the core of the capsid surrounded by 72 VP1 pentamers. Following virus endocytosis and trafficking to the endoplasmic reticulum, VP2 and VP3 form oligomers and integrate into the endoplasmic reticulum membrane. Heterooligomer VP2-VP3 may create a viroporin for transporting the viral genome across the endoplasmic reticulum membrane to the cytoplasm. Nuclear entry of the viral DNA involves the selective exposure and importin recognition of VP2 or Vp3 nuclear localiz
   3244..3342    -  CDS            VP1_POVMP (fragment): Experimental evidence at protein level: Swiss-Prot protein existence level 1. Forms an icosahedral capsid with a T=7 symmetry and a 40 nm diameter. The capsid is composed of 72 pentamers linked to each other by disulfide bonds and associated with VP2 or VP3 proteins. Interacts with terminal alpha(2,3)-linked sialic acids on the cell surface to provide virion attachment to target cell. This attachment induces virion internalization predominantly through caveolin-mediated endocytosis. Once attached, the virion is internalized by caveolin- mediated endocytosis and traffics to the endoplasmic reti
   3353..3488    +  rep_origin     SV40 ori: SV40 origin of replication
   3514..4082    +  rep_origin     ori: high-copy-number ColE1/pMB1/pBR322/pUC origin of replication
   4115..4573    -  rep_origin     f1 ori (sequence partly withheld): f1 bacteriophage origin of replication; arrow indicates direction of (+) strand synthesis
   4561..4682    -  CDS            M13 gene IV (fragment) (sequence withheld): pIV; IV; phage assembly
   4696..4875    -  tRNA           supF: E. coli amber-suppressor tyrosine tRNA
>Addgene plasmid #24501 | qi5 | addgene full sequence | sequence record 487708 | Addgene NGS Result
GACATTGATTATTGACTAGTTATTAATAGTAATCAATTACGGGGTCATTAGTTCATAGCCCATATATGGA
GTTCCGCGTTACATAACTTACGGTAAATGGCCCGCCTGGCTGACCGCCCAACGACCCCCGCCCATTGACG
TCAATAATGACGTATGTTCCCATAGTAACGCCAATAGGGACTTTCCATTGACGTCAATGGGTGGAGTATT
TACGGTAAACTGCCCACTTGGCAGTACATCAAGTGTATCATATGCCAAGTACGCCCCCTATTGACGTCAA
TGACGGTAAATGGCCCGCCTGGCATTATGCCCAGTACATGACCTTATGGGACTTTCCTACTTGGCAGTAC
ATCTACGTATTAGTCATCGCTATTACCATGGTGATGCGGTTTTGGCAGTACATCAATGGGCGTGGATAGC
GGTTTGACTCACGGGGATTTCCAAGTCTCCACCCCATTGACGTCAATGGGAGTTTGTTTTGGCACCAAAA
TCAACGGGACTTTCCAAAATGTCGTAACAACTCCGCCCCATTGACGCAAATGGGCGGTAGGCGTGTACGG
TGGGAGGTCTATATAAGCAGAGCTCTCTGGCTAACTAGAGAACCCACTGCTTACTGGCTTATCGAAATTA
ATACGACTCACTATAGGGAGACCCAAGCTTGGTACCGAGCTCGGATCCATGACTCTGGAGTCCATCATGG
CATGCTGCCTGAGCGAGGAGGCCAAGGAAGCCCGGAGGATCAACGACGAGATCGAGCGGCAGCTGCGCAG
GGACAAGCGCGACGCCCGCCGGGAGCTCAAGCTGCTGCTGCTGGGGACAGGGGAGAGTGGCAAGTCGACC
TTCATCAAGCAGATGAGGATCATCCACGGGTCGGGCTACTCTGACGAAGACAAGCGCGGCTTCACCAAGC
TGGTGTATCAGAACATCTTCACGGCCATGCAGGCCATGATCAGAGCGATGGACACACTCAAGATCCCATA
CAAGTATGAACACAATAAGGCTCATGCACAATTGGTTCGAGAGGTTGATGTGGAGAAGGTGTCTGCTTTT
GACGTCCCCGACTACGCGGCAATAAAGAGCTTGTGGAATGATCCTGGAATCCAGGAGTGCTACGACAGAC
GACGGGAATATCAGTTATCTGACTCTACCAAATACTATCTGAATGACTTGGACCGTGTAGCCGACCCTTC
CTATCTGCCTACACAACAAGACGTGCTTAGAGTTCGAGTCCCCACTACAGGGATCATCGAATACCCCTTT
GACTTACAAAGTGTCATTTTCAGAATGGTCGATGTAGGGGGCCAAAGGTCAGAGAGAAGAAAATGGATAC
ACTGCTTTGAAAATGTCACCTCCATCATGTTTCTAGTAGCGCTTAGCGAATATGATCAAGTTCTTGTGGA
GTCAGACAATGAGAACCGCATGGAGGAGAGCAAAGCACTCTTTAGAACAATTATCACCTACCCCTGGTTC
CAGAACTCCTCTGTGATTCTGTTCTTAAACAAGAAAGATCTTCTAGAGGAGAAAATCATGTATTCCCACC
TAGTCGACTACTTCCCAGAATATGATGGACCCCAGAGAGATGCCCAGGCAGCTCGAGAATTCATCCTGAA
AATGTTCGTGGACCTGAACCCCGACAGTGACAAAATCATCTACTCCCACTTCACGTGCGCCACAGATACC
GAGAACATCCGCTTCGTCTTTGCAGCCGTCAAGGACACCATCCTGCAGCTGAACCTTAAGGACTGTGGCC
TCTTCTGAATGCATCTAGAGGGCCCTATTCTATAGTGTCACCTAAATGCTAGAGGATCTTTGTGAAGGAA
CCTTACTTCTGTGGTGTGACATAATTGGACAAACTACCTACAGAGATTTAAAGCTCTAAGGTAAATATAA
AATTTTTAAGTGTATAATGTGTTAAACTACTGATTCTAATTGTTTGTGTATTTTAGATTCCAACCTATGG
AACTGATGAATGGGAGCAGTGGTGGAATGCCTTTAATGAGGAAAACCTGTTTTGCTCAGAAGAAATGCCA
TCTAGTGATGATGAGGCTACTGCTGACTCTCAACATTCTACTCCTCCAAAAAAGAAGAGAAAGGTAGAAG
ACCCCAAGGACTTTCCTTCAGAATTGCTAAGTTTTTTGAGTCATGCTGTGTTTAGTAATAGAACTCTTGC
TTGCTTTGCTATTTACACCACAAAGGAAAAAGCTGCACTGCTATACAAGAAAATTATGGAAAAATATTTG
ATGTATAGTGCCTTGACTAGAGATCATAATCAGCCATACCACATTTGTAGAGGTTTTACTTGCTTTAAAA
AACCTCCCACACCTCCCCCTGAACCTGAAACATAAAATGAATGCAATTGTTGTTGTTAACTTGTTTATTG
CAGCTTATAATGGTTACAAATAAAGCAATAGCATCACAAATTTCACAAATAAAGCATTTTTTTCACTGCA
TTCTAGTTGTGGTTTGTCCAAACTCATCAATGTATCTTATCATGTCTGGATCGATCCCGCCATGGTATCA
ACGCCATATTTCTATTTACAGTAGGGACCTCTTCGTTGTGTAGGTACCGCTGTATTCCTAGGGAAATAGT
AGAGGCACCTTGAACTGTCTGCATCAGCCATATAGCCCCCGCTGTTCGATTTACAAACACAGGCACAGTA
CTGACAAACCCATACACCTCCTCTGAAATACCCATAGTTGCTAGGGCTGTCTCCGAACTCATTACACCCT
CCAAAGTCAGAGCTGTAATTTCGCCATCAAGGGCAGCGAGGGCTTCTCCAGATAAAATAGCTTCTGCCGA
GAGTCCCGTAAGGGTAGACACTTCAGCTAATCCCTCGATGAGGTCTACTAGAATAGTCAGTGCGGCTCCC
ATTTTGAAAATTCACTTACTTGATCAGCTTCAGAAGATGGCGGAGGGCCTCCAACACAGTAATTTTCCTC
CCGACTCTTAAAATAGAAAATGTCAAGTCAGTTAAGCAGGAAGTGACTAACTGACCGCAGCTGGCCGTGC
GACATCCTCTTTTAATTAGTTGCTAGGCAACTGCCCTCCAGAGGGCAGTGTGGTTTTGCAAGAGGAAGCA
AAAAGCCTCTCCACCCAGGCCTAGAATGTTTCCACCCAATCATTACTATGACAACAGCTGTTTTTTTTAG
TATTAAGCAGAGGCCGGGGGCCCCTGGCCTCCGCTTACTCTGGAGAAAAAGAAGAGAGGCATTGTAGAGG
CTTCCAGAGGCAACTTGTCAAAACAGGACTGCTTCTATTTCTGTCACACTGTCTGGCCCTGTCACAAGGT
CCAGCACCTCCATACCCCCTTTAATAAGCAGTTTGGGAACGGGTGCGGGTCTTACTCCGCCCATCCCGCC
CCTAACTCCGCCCAGTTCCGCCCATTCTCCGCCCCATGGCTGACTAATTTTTTTTATTTATGCAGAGGCC
GAGGCCGCCTCGGCCTCTGAGCTATTCCAGAAGTAGTGAGGAGGCTTTTTTGGAGGCCTAGGCTTTTGCA
AAAAGCTAATTCGGCGTAATCTGCTGCTTGCAAACAAAAAAACCACCGCTACCAGCGGTGGTTTGTTTGC
CGGATCAAGAGCTACCAACTCTTTTTCCGAAGGTAACTGGCTTCAGCAGAGCGCAGATACCAAATACTGT
CCTTCTAGTGTAGCCGTAGTTAGGCCACCACTTCAAGAACTCTGTAGCACCGCCTACATACCTCGCTCTG
CTGAAGCCAGTTACCAGTGGCTGCTGCCAGTGGCGATAAGTCGTGTCTTACCGGGTTGGACTCAAGAGAT
AGTTACCGGATAAGGCGCAGCGGTCGGGCTGAACGGGGGGTTCGTGCACACAGCCCAGCTTGGAGCGAAC
GACCTACACCGAACTGAGATACCTACAGCGTGAGCTATGAGAAAGCGCCACGCTTCCCGAAGGGAGAAAG
GCGGACAGGTATCCGGTAAGCGGCAGGGTCGGAACAGGAGAGCGCACGAGGGAGCTTCCAGGGGGAAACG
CCTGGTATCTTTATAGTCCTGTCGGGTTTCGCCACCTCTGACTTGAGCGTCGATTTTTGTGATGCTCGTC
AGGGGGGCGGAGCCTATGGAAAAACGCCAGCAACGCAAGCTAGCTTCTAGCTAGAAATTGTAAACGTTAA
TATTTTGTTAAAATTCGCGTTAAATTTTTGTTAAATCAGCTCATTTTTTAACCAATAGGCCGAAATCGGC
AAAATCCCTTATAAATCAAAAGAATAGCCCGAGATAGGGT
[37 nt withheld, positions 4241-4277]
AAAGAACGTGGACTCCAACGTCAAAGGGCGAAAAACCGTCTATCAGGGCGATGGCC
[115 nt withheld, positions 4334-4448]
G
[233 nt withheld, positions 4450-4682]
CTGGACCGCGGTCTTTCGGACTTTTGAAAGTGATGGTGGTGGGGGAAGGATTCGAACCTTCGAAGTCGAT
GACGGCAGATTTAGAGTCTGCTCCCTTTGGCCGCTCGGGAACCCCACCACAGGTAATGCTTTTACTGGCC
TGCTCCCTTATCGGGAAGCGGGGCGCATCATATCAAATGACGCGCCGCTGTAAAGTGTTACGTTGAGAAA
GCTGCTCCCTGCTTGTGTGTTGGAGGTCGCTGAGTAGTGCGCGAGCAAAATTTAAGCTACAACAAGGCAA
GGCTTGACCGACAATTGCATGAAGAATCTGCTTAGGGTTAGGCGTTTTGCGCTGCTTCGCGATGTACGGG
CCAGATATACGCGTT
