>Addgene plasmid #24501 | qi5 | depositor partial sequence | sequence record 90033 | Bam HI-Nsi I fragment
GGATCCATGACTCTGGAGTCCATCATGGCATGCTGCCTGAGCGAGGAGGCCAAGGAAGCCCGGAGGATCA
ACGACGAGATCGAGCGGCAGCTGCGCAGGGACAAGCGCGACGCCCGCCGGGAGCTCAAGCTGCTGCTGCT
GGGGACAGGGGAGAGTGGCAAGAGCACCTTCATCAAGCAGATGAGGATCATCCACGGGTCGGGCTACTCT
GACGAAGACAAGCGCGGCTTCACCAAGCTGGTGTATCAGAACATCTTCACGGCCATGCAGGCCATGATCA
GAGCGATGGACACGCTCAAGATCCCATACAAGTATGAACACAATAAGGCTCATGCACAATTGGTTCGAGA
GGTTGATGTGGAGAAGGTGTCTGCTTTTGACGTCCCCGACTACGCGGCAATAAAGAGCTTGTGGAATGAT
CCTGGAATCCAGGAGTGCTACGACAGACGACGGGAATATCAGTTATCTGACTCTACCAAATACTATCTGA
ATGACTTGGACCGTGTAGCCGACCCTTCCTATCTGCCTACACAACAAGACGTGCTTAGAGTTCGAGTCCC
CACTACAGGGATCATCGAATACCCCTTTGACTTACAAAGTGTCATTTTCAGAATGGTCGATGTAGGGGGC
CAAAGGTCAGAGAGAAGAAAATGGATACACTGCTTTGAAAATGTCACCTCCATCATGTTTCTAGTAGCGC
TTAGCGAATATGATCAAGTTCTTGTGGAGTCAGACAATGAGAACCGCATGGAGGAGAGCAAAGCACTCTT
TAGAACAATTATCACCTACCCCTGGTTCCAGAACTCCTCTGTGATTCTGTTCTTAAACAAGAAAGATCTT
CTAGAGGAGAAAATCATGTATTCCCACCTAGTCGACTACTTCCCAGAATATGATGGACCCCAGAGAGATG
CCCAGGCAGCTCGAGAATTCATCCTGAAAATGTTCGTGGACCTGAACCCCGACAGTGACAAAATCATCTA
CTCCCACTTCACGTGCGCCACAGATACCGAGAACATCCGCTTCGTCTTTGCAGCCGTCAAGGACACCATC
CTGCAGCTGAACCTTAAGGACTGTGGCCTCTTCTGAATGCAT
