>Addgene plasmid #24501 | qi5 Sequencing Result | analyzer sequence | sequence record 30249
GCTGCATAACAGTTAACAACAACAATTGCATTCATTTTATGTTTCAGGTTCAGGGGGAGGTGTGGGAGGT
TTTTTAAAGCAAGTAAAACCTCTACAAATGTGGTATGGCTGATTATGATCTCTAGTCAAGGCACTATACA
TCAAATATTTTTCCATAATTTTCTTGTATAGCAGTGCAGCTTTTTCCTTTGTGGTGTAAATAGCAAAGCA
AGCAAGAGTTCTATTACTAAACACAGCATGACTCAAAAAACTTAGCAATTCTGAAGGAAAGTCCTTGGGG
TCTTCTACCTTTCTCTTCTTTTTTGGAGGAGTAGAATGTTGAGAGTCAGCAGTAGCCTCATCATCACTAG
ATGGCATTTCTTCTGAGCAAAACAGGTTTTCCTCATTAAAGGCATTCCACCACTGCTCCCATTCATCAGT
TCCATAGGTTGGAATCTAAAATACACAAACAATTAGAATCAGTAGTTTAACACATTATACACTTAAAAAT
TTTATATTTACCTTAGAGCTTTAAATCTCTGTAGGTAGTTTGTCCAATTATGTCACACCACAGAAGTAAG
GTTCCTTCACAAAGATCCTCTAGCATTTAGGTGACACTATAGAATAGGGCCCTCTAGATGCATTCAGAAG
AGGCCACAGTCCTTAAGGTTCAGCTGCAGGATGGTGTCCTTGACGGCTGCAAAGACGAAGCGGATGTTCT
CGGTATCTGTGGCGCACGTGAAGTGGGAGTAGATGATTTTGTCACTGTCGGGGTTCAGGTCCACGAACAT
TTTCAGGATGAATTCTCGAGCTGCCTGGGCATCTCTCTGGGGTCCATCATATTCTGGGAAGTAGTCGACT
AGGTGGGAATACATGATTTTCTCCTCTAGAAGATCTTTCTTGTTTAAGAACAGAATCACAGAGGAGT
