>Addgene plasmid #24501 | qi5 Sequencing Result | analyzer sequence | sequence record 30250
GGCTACTAGAGAACCCACTGCTTACTGGCTTATCGAAATTAATACGACTCACTATAGGGAGACCCAAGCT
TGGTACCGAGCTCGGATCCATGACTCTGGAGTCCATCATGGCATGCTGCCTGAGCGAGGAGGCCAAGGAA
GCCCGGAGGATCAACGACGAGATCGAGCGGCAGCTGCGCAGGGACAAGCGCGACGCCCGCCGGGAGCTCA
AGCTGCTGCTGCTGGGGACAGGGGAGAGTGGCAAGTCGACCTTCATCAAGCAGATGAGGATCATCCACGG
GTCGGGCTACTCTGACGAAGACAAGCGCGGCTTCACCAAGCTGGTGTATCAGAACATCTTCACGGCCATG
CAGGCCATGATCAGAGCGATGGACACACTCAAGATCCCATACAAGTATGAACACAATAAGGCTCATGCAC
AATTGGTTCGAGAGGTTGATGTGGAGAAGGTGTCTGCTTTTGACGTCCCCGACTACGCGGCAATAAAGAG
CTTGTGGAATGATCCTGGAATCCAGGAGTGCTACGACAGACGACGGGAATATCAGTTATCTGACTCTACC
AAATACTATCTGAATGACTTGGACCGTGTAGCCGACCCTTCCTATCTGCCTACACAACAAGACGTGCTTA
GAGTTCGAGTCCCCACTACAGGGATCATCGAATACCCCTTTGACTTACAAAGTGTCATTTTCA
