>Addgene plasmid #24501 | qi5 Sequencing Result | analyzer sequence | sequence record 30251
AGGCCACAGTCCTTAAGGTTCAGCTGCAGGATGGTGTCCTTGACGGCTGCAAAGACGAAGCGGATGTTCT
CGGTATCTGTGGCGCACGTGAAGTGGGAGTAGATGATTTTGTCACTGTCGGGGTTCAGGTCCACGAACAT
TTTCAGGATGAATTCTCGAGCTGCCTGGGCATCTCTCTGGGGTCCATCATATTCTGGGAAGTAGTCGACT
AGGTGGGAATACATGATTTTCTCCTCTAGAAGATCTTTCTTGTTTAAGAACAGAATCACAGAGGAGTTCT
GGAACCAGGGGTAGGTGATAATTGTTCTAAAGAGTGCTTTGCTCTCCTCCATGCGGTTCTCATTGTCTGA
CTCCACAAGAACTTGATCATATTCGCTAAGCGCTACTAGAAACATGATGGAGGTGACATTTTCAAAGCAG
TGTATCCATTTTCTTCTCTCTGACCTTTGGCCCCCTACATCGACCATTCTGAAAATGACACTTTGTAAGT
CAAAGGGGTATTCGATGATCCCTGTAGTGGGGACTCGAACTCTAAGCACGTCTTGTTGTGTAGGCAGATA
GGAAGGGTCGGCTACACGGTCCAAGTCATTCAGATAGTATTTGGTAGAGTCAGATAACTGATATTCCCGT
CGTCTGTCGTAGCACTCCTGGATTCCAGGATCATTCCACAAGCTCTTTATTGCCGCGTAGTCGGGGACGT
CAAAAGCAGACACCTTCT
